>Addgene plasmid #102632 | pJL1-mOrange | addgene full sequence | sequence record 199470 | Addgene NGS Result
GTTCCACGATGGTGTAGTCCTCGTTGTGGGAGGTGATGTCCAACTTGATGCCGACGATGTAGGCGCCGGG
CAGCTGCACGGGCTTCTTGGCCTTGTAGGTGGTCTTGACCTCGGAGGTGTAGTGGCCGCCGTCCTTCAGC
TTCAGCCTCATCTTGATCTCGCCCTTCAGGGCGCCGTCCTCGGGGTACATCCGCTCGGAGGAGGCCTCCC
AGCCCATGGTCTTCTTCTGCATTACGGGGCCGTCGGAGGGGAAGTTGGTGCCGCGCAGCTTCACCTTGTA
GATGAACTCGCCGTCCTGCAGGGAGGAGTCCTGGGTCACGGTCACCACGCCGCCGTCCTCGAAGTTCATC
ACGCGCTCCCACTTGAAGCCCTCGGGGAAGGACAGCTTGAAGTAGTCGGGGATGTCGGCGGGGTGCTTCA
CGTAGGCCTTGGAGCCGTAGGTGAACTGAGGGGACAGGATGTCCCAGGCGAAGGGCAGGGGGCCACCCTT
GGTCACCTTCAGCTTAGCGGTCTGAAAGCCCTCGTAGGGGCGGCCCTCGCCCTCGCCCTCGATCTCGAAC
TCGTGGCCGTTCACGGAGCCCTCCATGCGCACCTTGAAGCGCATGAACTCCTTGATGATGGCCATGTTAT
TCTCCTCGCCCTTGCTCACCATATGTATATCTCCTTCTTAAAGTTAAACAAAATTATTTCTAGAGGGAAA
CCGTTGTGGTCTCCCTATAGTGAGTCGTATTAATTTCGCGGGATCGCGTTGCTGGCGTTTTTCCATAGGC
TCCGCCCCCCTGACGAGCATCACAAAAATCGACGCTCAAGTCAGAGGTGGCGAAACCCGACAGGACTATA
AAGATACCAGGCGTTTCCCCCTGGAAGCTCCCTCGTGCGCTCTCCTGTTCCGACCCTGCCGCTTACCGGA
TACCTGTCCGCCTTTCTCCCTTCGGGAAGCGTGGCGCTTTCTCATAGCTCACGCTGTAGGTATCTCAGTT
CGGTGTAGGTCGTTCGCTCCAAGCTGGGCTGTGTGCACGAACCCCCCGTTCAGCCCGACCGCTGCGCCTT
ATCCGGTAACTATCGTCTTGAGTCCAACCCGGTAAGACACGACTTATCGCCACTGGCAGCAGCCACTGGT
AACAGGATTAGCAGAGCGAGGTATGTAGGCGGTGCTACAGAGTTCTTGAAGTGGTGGCCTAACTACGGCT
ACACTAGAAGAACAGTATTTGGTATCTGCGCTCTGCTGAAGCCAGTTACCTTCGGAAAAAGAGTTGGTAG
CTCTTGATCCGGCAAACAAACCACCGCTGGTAGCGGTGGTTTTTTTGTTTGCAAGCAGCAGATTACGCGC
AGAAAAAAAGGATCTCAAGAAGATCCTTTGATCTCACGTTGTGTCTCAAAATCTCTGATGTTACATTGCA
CAAGATAAAAATATATCATCATGAACAATAAAACTGTCTGCTTACATAAACAGTAATACAAGGGGTGTTA
TGAGCCATATTCAACGGGAAACGTCTTGCTCGAAGCCGCGATTAAATTCCAACATGGATGCTGATTTATA
TGGGTATAAATGGGCTCGCGATAATGTCGGGCAATCAGGTGCGACAATCTATCGATTGTATGGGAAGCCC
GATGCGCCAGAGTTGTTTCTGAAACATGGCAAAGGTAGCGTTGCCAATGATGTTACAGATGAGATGGTCA
GACTAAACTGGCTGACGGAATTTATGCCTCTTCCGACCATCAAGCATTTTATCCGTACTCCTGATGATGC
ATGGTTACTCACCACTGCGATCCCCGGGAAAACAGCATTCCAGGTATTAGAAGAATATCCTGATTCAGGT
GAAAATATTGTTGATGCGCTGGCAGTGTTCCTGCGCCGGTTGCATTCGATTCCTGTTTGTAATTGTCCTT
TTAACAGCGATCGCGTATTTCGTCTCGCTCAGGCGCAATCACGAATGAATAACGGTTTGGTTGATGCGAG
TGATTTTGATGACGAGCGTAATGGCTGGCCTGTTGAACAAGTCTGGAAAGAAATGCATAAGCTTTTGCCA
TTCTCACCGGATTCAGTCGTCACTCATGGTGATTTCTCACTTGATAACCTTATTTTTGACGAGGGGAAAT
TAATAGGTTGTATTGATGTTGGACGAGTCGGAATCGCAGACCGATACCAGGATCTTGCCATCCTATGGAA
CTGCCTCGGTGAGTTTTCTCCTTCATTACAGAAACGGCTTTTTCAAAAATATGGTATTGATAATCCTGAT
ATGAATAAATTGCAGTTTCATTTGATGCTCGATGAGTTTTTCTAATCAGAATTGGCTTTCAGCAAAAAAC
CCCTCAAGACCCGTTTAGAGGCCCCAAGGGGTTATGCTAGTTATTGCTCAGCGGTGGCAGCAGCCAACTC
AGCTTCCTTTCGGGCTTTGTTAGCAGCCGGTCGACTTACTTGTACAGCTCGTCCATGCCGCCGGTGGAGT
GGCGGCCCTCGGCGCGTTCGTACT
Features (pLannotate 1.2.2; 7 found; start..end, strand, type, name):
    660..682     -  RBS            RBS: efficient ribosome binding site from bacteriophage T7 gene 10 (Olins and Rangwala, 1989)
    714..732     -  promoter       T7 promoter: promoter for bacteriophage T7 RNA polymerase
    760..1348    -  rep_origin     ori: high-copy-number ColE1/pMB1/pBR322/pUC origin of replication
   1470..2285    +  CDS            KanR: aminoglycoside phosphotransferase; aph(3')-Ia; confers resistance to kanamycin in bacteria or G418 (Geneticin®) in eukaryotes
   2303..2350    -  terminator     T7 terminator: transcription terminator for bacteriophage T7 RNA polymerase
   2358..2407    -  CDS            SET1 (fragment): solubility-enhancement tag derived from T7 phage gene 10B
   2419..652     -  CDS            mOrange (across the origin): mOrange is a basic (constitutively fluorescent) orange fluorescent protein published in 2004, derived from Discosoma sp.. It has high acid sensitivity.
