[The description below was written by a language model from this plasmid's Addgene catalogue record and pLannotate feature annotations shown in this document.]
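Description:
pJL1-mOrange is a compact, roughly 2.5 kb bacterial expression plasmid built on the minimal pJL1 backbone and intended as a template for in vitro (cell-free) synthesis of the orange fluorescent protein mOrange. It replicates in E. coli from a high-copy ColE1/pUC-type origin and is selected with kanamycin through an aminoglycoside phosphotransferase (KanR) gene. These two elements account for most of the backbone, leaving little else besides the expression cassette.

The cassette follows the standard T7 layout. A T7 promoter is followed by the efficient ribosome binding site from bacteriophage T7 gene 10, then the 711 bp mOrange coding sequence cloned between retained NdeI and SalI sites, and finally a T7 terminator. Transcription therefore depends on T7 RNA polymerase, supplied either in a cell-free reaction or by a suitable expression strain. mOrange is a constitutively fluorescent, acid-sensitive monomeric protein derived from Discosoma sp., and the record notes that the insert was taken from another deposited plasmid. In the annotated sequence the mOrange open reading frame spans the numbering origin of the circular record. The automated annotation also flags a short fragment resembling a T7 gene 10B-derived solubility tag between the coding sequence and the terminator. This partial hit lies downstream of the insert, and the catalogue fields list no tag, so it is probably residual backbone sequence rather than a functional fusion.

The plasmid was deposited with a fluorescent synthetic biology education kit, where it provides a simple visual readout of orange fluorescence from cell-free protein expression reactions.
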