Addgene plasmid #102632: pJL1-mOrange
Purpose: In vitro expression of mOrange from the T7 promoter
Depositing lab: Michael Jewett. Depositing organization: Northwestern University. Publication: BioBits Bright: A fluorescent synthetic biology education kit. Stark JC, Huang A, Nguyen PQ, Dubner RS, Hsu KJ, Ferrante TC, Anderson M, Kanapskyte A, Mucha Q, Packett JS, Patel P, Patel R, Qaq D, Zondor T, Burke J, Martinez T, Miller-Berry A, Puppala A, Reichert K, Schmid M, Brand L, Hill LR, Chellaswamy JF, Faheem N, Fetherling S, Gong E, Gonzalzles EM, Granito T, Koritsaris J, Nguyen B, Ottman S, Palffy C, Patel A, Skweres S, Slaton A, Woods T, Donghia N, Pardee K, Collins JJ, Jewett MC. Sci Adv. 2018 Aug 1;4(8):eaat5107. doi: 10.1126/sciadv.aat5107. eCollection 2018 Aug. PubMed 30083609.
Backbone
  Vector backbone: pJL1
  Backbone size w/o insert (bp): 1759
  Total vector size (bp): 2476
  Vector type: Bacterial Expression
Growth in bacteria
  Bacterial resistance: Kanamycin, 50 μg/mL
  Growth temperature: 37°C
  Growth strain: DH5alpha
  Copy number: High Copy
Gene/Insert
  Gene/Insert name: mOrange
  Insert size (bp): 711
  Promoter: T7
  Cloning method: Restriction Enzyme; 5′ cloning site NdeI (not destroyed); 3′ cloning site SalI (not destroyed)
  Sequencing primers: 5′ TAATACGACTCACTATAGGG; 3′ TAGTTATTGCTCAGCGGTGG
Resource information
  A portion of this plasmid was derived from a plasmid made by: mOrange insert is from Addgene #54751
Terms and licenses: Academic/Nonprofit Terms; Industry Terms: Not Available to Industry
How to cite: pJL1-mOrange was a gift from Michael Jewett (Addgene plasmid # 102632 ; http://n2t.net/addgene:102632 ; RRID:Addgene_102632)
