>Addgene plasmid #102632 | pJL1-mOrange | depositor partial sequence | sequence record 194087 | mOrange gene
ATGGTGAGCAAGGGCGAGGAGAATAACATGGCCATCATCAAGGAGTTCATGCGCTTCAAGGTGCGCATGG
AGGGCTCCGTGAACGGCCACGAGTTCGAGATCGAGGGCGAGGGCGAGGGCCGCCCCTACGAGGGCTTTCA
GACCGCTAAGCTGAAGGTGACCAAGGGTGGCCCCCTGCCCTTCGCCTGGGACATCCTGTCCCCTCAGTTC
ACCTACGGCTCCAAGGCCTACGTGAAGCACCCCGCCGACATCCCCGACTACTTCAAGCTGTCCTTCCCCG
AGGGCTTCAAGTGGGAGCGCGTGATGAACTTCGAGGACGGCGGCGTGGTGACCGTGACCCAGGACTCCTC
CCTGCAGGACGGCGAGTTCATCTACAAGGTGAAGCTGCGCGGCACCAACTTCCCCTCCGACGGCCCCGTA
ATGCAGAAGAAGACCATGGGCTGGGAGGCCTCCTCCGAGCGGATGTACCCCGAGGACGGCGCCCTGAAGG
GCGAGATCAAGATGAGGCTGAAGCTGAAGGACGGCGGCCACTACACCTCCGAGGTCAAGACCACCTACAA
GGCCAAGAAGCCCGTGCAGCTGCCCGGCGCCTACATCGTCGGCATCAAGTTGGACATCACCTCCCACAAC
GAGGACTACACCATCGTGGAACAGTACGAACGCGCCGAGGGCCGCCACTCCACCGGCGGCATGGACGAGC
TGTACAAGTAA
